Addgene plasmid #117501: BCJJ339
Purpose: RPS5a:Cas9:E9 Golden Gate Level 1 Position 2
Depositing lab: Jonathan D Jones. Depositing organization: Sainsbury Laboratory, Norwich. Publication: Optimization of T-DNA architecture for Cas9-mediated mutagenesis in Arabidopsis. Castel B, Tomlinson L, Locci F, Yang Y, Jones JDG. PLoS One. 2019 Jan 9;14(1):e0204778. doi: 10.1371/journal.pone.0204778. eCollection 2019. PubMed 30625150.
Backbone
  Vector backbone: pICH47742
  Backbone size w/o insert (bp): 4352
  Total vector size (bp): 11158
  Vector type: Plant Expression, CRISPR
Growth in bacteria
  Bacterial resistance: Ampicillin, 100 μg/mL
  Growth temperature: 37°C
  Growth strain: DH5alpha
  Copy number: Unknown
Gene/Insert
  Gene/Insert name: BpiI:GCAA:RPS5a:Cas9-3(intron):E9:ACTA:BpiI
  Species: A. thaliana (mustard weed), Synthetic
  Insert size (bp): 6806
  Promoter: AtRPS5a
  Cloning method: Restriction Enzyme; 5′ cloning site BpiI (not destroyed); 3′ cloning site BpiI (not destroyed)
  Sequencing primers: 5′ GTGGTGTAAACAAATTGACGC; 3′ GGATAAACCTTTTCACGCCC
Terms and licenses: Academic/Nonprofit Terms; Industry Terms: Not Available to Industry
Depositor comments: Cloned by Baptiste Castel . Please visit https://www.biorxiv.org/content/early/2018/09/17/419952 for bioRxiv preprint.
How to cite: BCJJ339 was a gift from Jonathan D Jones (Addgene plasmid # 117501 ; http://n2t.net/addgene:117501 ; RRID:Addgene_117501)
