[The description below was written by a language model from this plasmid's Addgene catalogue record and pLannotate feature annotations shown in this document.]
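Description:
BCJJ339 is a Golden Gate (MoClo-style) Level 1, Position 2 module built in the pICH47742 backbone. It carries a complete plant Cas9 transcription unit intended for assembly into larger T-DNA constructs for CRISPR mutagenesis in Arabidopsis. The plasmid totals 11,158 bp, of which about 6.8 kb is insert. It is propagated in E. coli under ampicillin selection (AmpR with its bla promoter) from a high-copy ColE1/pUC-type origin. The backbone also contains the broad-host-range incP oriV and the trfA replication gene, together with nopaline-type left and right T-DNA border repeats flanking the cargo region. These are the features expected of a binary-style vector that can replicate in Agrobacterium.

The insert is bounded by retained BpiI sites that release it with GCAA and ACTA overhangs, which determine its position and orientation when it is combined with other Level 1 modules in a Level 2 assembly. Expression is driven by the Arabidopsis RPS5a promoter. The HST fragments annotated upstream of the coding region are most likely hits to neighbouring Arabidopsis genomic sequence included within this promoter fragment, not a deliberate payload. Downstream lies a 2xFLAG epitope tag followed by a plant codon-optimised Streptococcus pyogenes Cas9 containing the potato IV2 intron. Such an intron prevents functional expression in bacteria and can enhance expression in plants. Transcription ends at the pea rbcS-E9 terminator and polyadenylation signal. No guide RNA cassette or plant selectable marker is annotated, so these would be supplied by other modules. The associated work concerned optimising T-DNA architecture for Cas9-mediated mutagenesis in Arabidopsis, with this plasmid representing one promoter/Cas9/terminator combination.
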