Features (pLannotate 1.2.2; 13 found; start..end, strand, type, name):
     86..457     +  CDS            HST (fragment): HSTC_ARATH - Also known as HPT2, VTE2-2. Experimental evidence at protein level: Swiss-Prot protein existence level 1. Involved in the synthesis of plastoquinone-9. Can use both homogentisic acid and 2,5-dihydroxyphenylacetic acid gamma-lactone as prenyl acceptors, and solanesyl diphosphate > farnesyl diphosphate > geranylgeranyl diphosphate >> phytyl diphosphate as prenyl donors. Do not catalyze the decardoxylation of homogentisate uncoupled from prenylation. From Arabidopsis thaliana (Mouse-ear cress).
    609..692     +  CDS            HST (fragment): HSTC_ARATH - Also known as HPT2, VTE2-2. Experimental evidence at protein level: Swiss-Prot protein existence level 1. Involved in the synthesis of plastoquinone-9. Can use both homogentisic acid and 2,5-dihydroxyphenylacetic acid gamma-lactone as prenyl acceptors, and solanesyl diphosphate > farnesyl diphosphate > geranylgeranyl diphosphate >> phytyl diphosphate as prenyl donors. Do not catalyze the decardoxylation of homogentisate uncoupled from prenylation. From Arabidopsis thaliana (Mouse-ear cress).
    958..1032    +  CDS            HST (fragment): HSTC_ARATH - Also known as HPT2, VTE2-2. Experimental evidence at protein level: Swiss-Prot protein existence level 1. Involved in the synthesis of plastoquinone-9. Can use both homogentisic acid and 2,5-dihydroxyphenylacetic acid gamma-lactone as prenyl acceptors, and solanesyl diphosphate > farnesyl diphosphate > geranylgeranyl diphosphate >> phytyl diphosphate as prenyl donors. Do not catalyze the decardoxylation of homogentisate uncoupled from prenylation. From Arabidopsis thaliana (Mouse-ear cress).
   1726..1773    +  CDS            2xFLAG: two tandem FLAG® epitope tags
   1831..6123    +  CDS            pcoCas9: Cas9 endonuclease from the Streptococcus pyogenes Type II CRISPR/Cas system plant codon-optimized Cas9 gene containing the potato IV2 intron
   6185..6816    +  terminator     E9 terminator: terminator and polyadenylation signal from the pea rbcS-E9 gene
   6861..6885    +  misc_feature   RB T-DNA repeat: right border repeat from nopaline C58 T-DNA
   7044..8189    -  CDS            trfA: TRFA_ECOLX - Experimental evidence at protein level: Swiss-Prot protein existence level 1. Also involved in plasmid copy number control, promoting intermolecular coupling of protein bound iterons at oriV, which inhibits replication initiation. From Escherichia coli.
   8525..9113    -  rep_origin     ori: high-copy-number ColE1/pMB1/pBR322/pUC origin of replication
   9284..10144   -  CDS            AmpR: β-lactamase; bla; confers resistance to ampicillin, carbenicillin, and related antibiotics
  10145..10249   -  promoter       AmpR promoter: bla
  10336..10967   -  rep_origin     oriV: incP origin of replication
  11059..11083   +  misc_feature   LB T-DNA repeat: left border repeat from nopaline C58 T-DNA
>Addgene plasmid #117501 | BCJJ339 | depositor full sequence | sequence record 221759 | BCJJ339 sequence 11158 bps
TCTGTGAAGACAAGCAAGAATTCAAGCTTGGAGCTCCCCATAATCGTGAGTAGATATATTACTCAACTTT
TGATTCGCTATTTGCAGTGCACCTGTGGCGTTCATCACATCTTTTGTGACACTGTTTGCACTGGTCATTG
CTATTACAAAGGACCTTCCTGATGTTGAAGGAGATCGAAAGTAAGTAACTGCACGCATAACCATTTTCTT
TCCGCTCTTTGGCTCAATCCATTTGACAGTCAAAGACAATGTTTAACCAGCTCCGTTTGATATATTGTCT
TTATGTGTTTGTTCAAGCATGTTTAGTTAATCATGCCTTTGATTGATCTTGAATAGGTTCCAAATATCAA
CCCTGGCAACAAAACTTGGAGTGAGAAACATTGCATTCCTCGGTTCTGGACTTCTGCTAGTAAATTATGT
TTCAGCCATATCACTAGCTTTCTACATGCCTCAGGTGAATTCATCTATTTCCGTCTTAACTATTTCGGTT
AATTAAAGCACGAACACCATTACTGCATGTAGAAGCTTGATAAACTATCGCCACCAATTTATTTTTGTTG
CGATATTGTTACTTTCCTCAGTATGCAGCTTTGAAAAGACCAACCCTCTTATCCTTTAACAATGAACAGG
TTTTTAGAGGTAGCTTGATGATTCCTGCACATGTGATCTTGGCTTCAGGCTTAATTTTCCAGGTAAAGCA
TTATGAGATACTCTTATATCTCTTACATACTTTTGAGATAATGCACAAGAACTTCATAACTATATGCTTT
AGTTTCTGCATTTGACACTGCCAAATTCATTAATCTCTAATATCTTTGTTGTTGATCTTTGGTAGACATG
GGTACTAGAAAAAGCAAACTACACCAAGGTAAAATACTTTTGTACAAACATAAACTCGTTATCACGGAAC
ATCAATGGAGTGTATATCTAACGGAGTGTAGAAACATTTGATTATTGCAGGAAGCTATCTCAGGATATTA
TCGGTTTATATGGAATCTCTTCTACGCAGAGTATCTGTTATTCCCCTTCCTCTAGCTTTCAATTTCATGG
TGAGGATATGCAGTTTTCTTTGTATATCATTCTTCTTCTTCTTTGTAGCTTGGAGTCAAAATCGGTTCCT
TCATGTACATACATCAAGGATATGTCCTTCTGAATTTTTATATCTTGCAATAAAAATGCTTGTACCAATT
GAAACACCAGCTTTTTGAGTTCTATGATCACTGACTTGGTTCTAACCAAAAAAAAAAAAATGTTTAATTT
ACATATCTAAAAGTAGGTTTAGGGAAACCTAAACAGTAAAATATTTGTATATTATTCGAATTTCACTCAT
CATAAAAACTTAAATTGCACCATAAAATTTTGTTTTACTATTAATGATGTAATTTGTGTAACTTAAGATA
AAAATAATATTCCGTAAGTTAACCGGCTAAAACCACGTATAAACCAGGGAACCTGTTAAACCGGTTCTTT
ACTGGATAAAGAAATGAAAGCCCATGTAGACAGCTCCATTAGAGCCCAAACCCTAAATTTCTCATCTATA
TAAAAGGAGTGACATTAGGGTTTTTGTTCGTCCTCTTAAAGCTTCTCGTTTTCTCTGCCGTCTCTCTCAT
TCGCGCGACGCAAACGATCTTCAGGTGATCTTCTTTCTCCAAATCCTCTCTCATAACTCTGATTTCGTAC
TTGTGTATTTGAGCTCACGCTCTGTTTCTCTCACCACAGCCAATGGATTACAAGGATGATGATGATAAGG
ATTACAAGGATGATGATGATAAGATGGCTCCAAAGAAGAAGAGAAAGGTTGGAATCCACGGAGTTCCAGC
TGCTGGAGGTATGGATAAGAAGTACTCTATCGGACTTGACATCGGAACCAACTCTGTTGGATGGGCTGTT
ATCACCGATGAGTACAAGGTTCCATCTAAGAAGTTCAAGGTTCTTGGAAACACCGATAGACACTCTATCA
AGAAGAACCTTATCGGTGCTCTTCTTTTCGATTCTGGAGAAACCGCTGAGGCTACCAGATTGAAGAGAAC
CGCTAGAAGAAGATACACCAGAAGAAAGAACAGAATCTGCTACCTTCAGGAAATCTTCTCTAACGAGATG
GCTAAGGTTGATGATTCTTTCTTCCACAGACTTGAGGAGTCTTTCCTTGTTGAGGAGGATAAGAAGCACG
AGAGACACCCAATCTTCGGAAACATCGTTGATGAGGTTGCTTACCACGAGAAGTACCCAACCATCTACCA
CCTTAGAAAGAAGTTGGTTGATTCTACCGATAAGGCTGATCTTAGACTTATCTACCTTGCTCTTGCTCAC
ATGATCAAGTTCAGAGGACACTTCCTTATCGAGGGAGATCTTAACCCAGATAACTCTGATGTTGATAAGT
TGTTCATCCAGCTTGTTCAGACCTACAACCAGCTTTTCGAGGAGAACCCAATCAACGCTTCTGGAGTTGA
TGCTAAGGCTATCCTTTCTGCTAGACTTTCTAAGTCTCGTAGACTTGAGAACCTTATCGCTCAGCTTCCA
GGAGAGAAGAAGAACGGACTTTTCGGAAACCTTATCGCTCTTTCTCTTGGACTTACCCCAAACTTCAAGT
CTAACTTCGATCTTGCTGAGGATGCTAAGTTGCAGCTTTCTAAGGATACCTACGATGATGATCTTGATAA
CCTTCTTGCTCAGATCGGAGATCAGTACGCTGATCTTTTCCTTGCTGCTAAGAACCTTTCTGATGCTATC
CTTCTTTCTGACATCCTTAGAGTTAACACCGAGATCACCAAGGCTCCACTTTCTGCTTCTATGATCAAGA
GATACGATGAGCACCACCAGGATCTTACCCTTTTGAAGGCTCTTGTTAGACAGCAGCTTCCAGAGAAGTA
CAAGGAAATCTTCTTCGATCAGTCTAAGAACGGATACGCTGGATACATCGATGGAGGAGCTTCTCAGGAG
GAGTTCTACAAGTTCATCAAGCCAATCCTTGAGAAGATGGATGGAACCGAGGAGCTTCTTGTTAAGTTGA
ACAGAGAGGATCTTCTTAGAAAGCAGAGAACCTTCGATAACGGATCTATCCCACACCAGATCCACCTTGG
AGAGCTTCACGCTATCCTTCGTAGACAGGAGGATTTCTACCCATTCTTGAAGGATAACAGAGAGAAGATC
GAGAAGATCCTTACCTTCAGAATCCCATACTACGTTGGACCACTTGCTAGAGGAAACTCTCGTTTCGCTT
GGATGACCAGAAAGTCTGAGGAGACAATCACCCCTTGGAACTTCGAGGAGGTAAGTTTCTGCTTCTACCT
TTGATATATATATAATAATTATCATTAATTAGTAGTAATATAATATTTCAAATATTTTTTTCAAAATAAA
AGAATGTAGTATATAGCAATTGCTTTTCTGTAGTTTATAAGTGTGTATATTTTAATTTATAACTTTTCTA
ATATATGACCAAAATTTGTTGATGTGCAGGTTGTTGATAAGGGAGCTTCTGCTCAGTCTTTCATCGAGAG
AATGACCAACTTCGATAAGAACCTTCCAAACGAGAAGGTTCTTCCAAAGCACTCTCTTCTTTACGAGTAC
TTCACCGTTTACAACGAGCTTACCAAGGTTAAGTACGTTACCGAGGGAATGAGAAAGCCAGCTTTCCTTT
CTGGAGAGCAGAAGAAGGCTATCGTTGATCTTCTTTTCAAGACCAACAGAAAGGTTACCGTTAAGCAGTT
GAAGGAGGATTACTTCAAGAAGATCGAGTGCTTCGATTCTGTTGAAATCTCTGGAGTTGAGGATAGATTC
AACGCTTCTCTTGGAACCTACCACGATCTTTTGAAGATCATCAAGGATAAGGATTTCCTTGATAACGAGG
AGAACGAGGACATCCTTGAGGACATCGTTCTTACCCTTACCCTTTTCGAGGATAGAGAGATGATCGAGGA
GAGACTCAAGACCTACGCTCACCTTTTCGATGATAAGGTTATGAAGCAGTTGAAGAGAAGAAGATACACC
GGATGGGGTAGACTTTCTCGTAAGTTGATCAACGGAATCAGAGATAAGCAGTCTGGAAAGACCATCCTTG
ATTTCTTGAAGTCTGATGGATTCGCTAACAGAAACTTCATGCAGCTTATCCACGATGATTCTCTTACCTT
CAAGGAGGACATCCAGAAGGCTCAGGTTTCTGGACAGGGAGATTCTCTTCACGAGCACATCGCTAACCTT
GCTGGATCTCCAGCTATCAAGAAGGGAATCCTTCAGACCGTTAAGGTTGTTGATGAGCTTGTTAAGGTTA
TGGGTAGACACAAGCCAGAGAACATCGTTATCGAGATGGCTAGAGAGAACCAGACCACCCAGAAGGGACA
GAAGAACTCTCGTGAGAGAATGAAGAGAATCGAGGAGGGAATCAAGGAGCTTGGATCTCAAATCTTGAAG
GAGCACCCAGTTGAGAACACCCAGCTTCAGAACGAGAAGTTGTACCTTTACTACCTTCAGAACGGAAGAG
ATATGTACGTTGATCAGGAGCTTGACATCAACAGACTTTCTGATTACGATGTTGATCACATCGTTCCACA
GTCTTTCTTGAAGGATGATTCTATCGATAACAAGGTTCTTACCCGTTCTGATAAGAACAGAGGAAAGTCT
GATAACGTTCCATCTGAGGAGGTTGTTAAGAAGATGAAGAACTACTGGAGACAGCTTCTTAACGCTAAGT
TGATCACCCAGAGAAAGTTCGATAACCTTACCAAGGCTGAGAGAGGAGGACTTTCTGAGCTTGATAAGGC
TGGATTCATCAAGAGACAGCTTGTTGAAACCAGACAGATCACCAAGCACGTTGCTCAGATCCTTGATTCT
CGTATGAACACCAAGTACGATGAGAACGATAAGTTGATCAGAGAGGTTAAGGTTATCACCTTGAAGTCTA
AGTTGGTTTCTGATTTCAGAAAGGATTTCCAGTTCTACAAGGTTAGAGAGATCAACAACTACCACCACGC
TCACGATGCTTACCTTAACGCTGTTGTTGGAACCGCTCTTATCAAGAAGTACCCAAAGTTGGAGTCTGAG
TTCGTTTACGGAGATTACAAGGTTTACGATGTTAGAAAGATGATCGCTAAGTCTGAGCAGGAGATCGGAA
AGGCTACCGCTAAGTACTTCTTCTACTCTAACATCATGAACTTCTTCAAGACCGAGATCACCCTTGCTAA
CGGAGAGATCAGAAAAAGACCACTTATCGAGACAAACGGAGAGACAGGAGAGATCGTTTGGGATAAGGGA
AGAGATTTCGCTACCGTTAGAAAGGTTCTTTCTATGCCACAGGTTAACATCGTTAAGAAAACCGAGGTTC
AGACCGGAGGATTCTCTAAGGAGTCTATCCTTCCAAAGAGAAACTCTGATAAGTTGATCGCTAGAAAGAA
GGATTGGGACCCAAAGAAGTACGGAGGATTCGATTCTCCAACCGTTGCTTACTCTGTTCTTGTTGTTGCT
AAGGTTGAGAAGGGAAAGTCTAAGAAGTTGAAGTCTGTTAAGGAGCTTCTTGGAATCACCATCATGGAGC
GTTCTTCTTTCGAGAAGAACCCAATCGATTTCCTTGAGGCTAAGGGATACAAGGAGGTTAAGAAGGATCT
TATCATCAAGTTGCCAAAGTACTCTCTTTTCGAGCTTGAGAACGGAAGAAAGAGAATGCTTGCTTCTGCT
GGAGAGCTTCAGAAGGGAAACGAGCTTGCTCTTCCATCTAAGTACGTTAACTTCCTTTACCTTGCTTCTC
ACTACGAGAAGTTGAAGGGATCTCCAGAGGATAACGAGCAGAAGCAGCTTTTCGTTGAGCAGCACAAGCA
CTACCTTGATGAGATCATCGAGCAAATCTCTGAGTTCTCTAAGAGAGTTATCCTTGCTGATGCTAACCTT
GATAAGGTTCTTTCTGCTTACAACAAGCACAGAGATAAGCCAATCAGAGAGCAGGCTGAGAACATCATCC
ACCTTTTCACCCTTACCAACCTTGGTGCTCCAGCTGCTTTCAAGTACTTCGATACCACCATCGATAGAAA
AAGATACACCTCTACCAAGGAGGTTCTTGATGCTACCCTTATCCACCAGTCTATCACCGGACTTTACGAG
ACAAGAATCGATCTTTCTCAGCTTGGAGGAGATGGTGGCAAGAGGCCAGCTGCTACCAAGAAGGCTGGAC
AGGCTAAGAAGAAGAAGTGAGCTTGCTTTCGTTCGTATCATCGGTTTCGACAACGTTCGTCAAGTTCAAT
GCATCAGTTTCATTGCGCACACACCAGAATCCTACTGAGTTTGAGTATTATGGCATTGGGAAAACTGTTT
TTCTTGTACCATTTGTTGTGCTTGTAATTTACTGTGTTTTTTATTCGGTTTTCGCTATCGAACTGTGAAA
TGGAAATGGATGGAGAAGAGTTAATGAATGATATGGTCCTTTTGTTCATTCTCAAATTAATATTATTTGT
TTTTTCTCTTATTTGTTGTGTGTTGAATTTGAAATTATAAGAGATATGCAAACATTTTGTTTTGAGTAAA
AATGTGTCAAATCGTGGCCTCTAATGACCGAAGTTAATATGAGGAGTAAAACACTTGTAGTTGTACCATT
ATGCTTATTCACTAGGCAACAAATATATTTTCAGACCTAGAAAAGCTGCAAATGTTACTGAATACAAGTA
TGTCCTCTTGTGTTTTAGACATTTATGAACTTTCCTTTATGTAATTTTCCAGAATCCTTGTCAGATTCTA
ATCATTGCTTTATAATTATAGTTATACTCATGGATTTGTAGTTGAGTATGAAAATATTTTTTAATGCATT
TTATGACTTGCCAATTGATTGACAACGCTACTATTGTCTTCTGCACGAAGTGGTTTAAACTATCAGTGTT
TGACAGGATATATTGGCGGGTAAACCTAAGAGAAAAGAGCGTTTATTAGAATAATCGGATATTTAAAAGG
GCGTGAAAAGGTTTATCCGTTCGTCCATTTGTATGTGCATGCCAACCACAGGGTTCCCCAGATCAGGCGC
TGGCTGCTGAACCCCCAGCCGGAACTGACCCCACAAGGCCCTAGCGTTTGCAATGCACCAGGTCATCATT
GACCCAGGCGTGTTCCACCAGGCCGCTGCCTCGCAACTCTTCGCAGGCTTCGCCGACCTGCTCGCGCCAC
TTCTTCACGCGGGTGGAATCCGATCCGCACATGAGGCGGAAGGTTTCCAGCTTGAGCGGGTACGGCTCCC
GGTGCGAGCTGAAATAGTCGAACATCCGTCGGGCCGTCGGCGACAGCTTGCGGTACTTCTCCCATATGAA
TTTCGTGTAGTGGTCGCCAGCAAACAGCACGACGATTTCCTCGTCGATCAGGACCTGGCAACGGGACGTT
TTCTTGCCACGGTCCAGGACGCGGAAGCGGTGCAGCAGCGACACCGATTCCAGGTGCCCAACGCGGTCGG
ACGTGAAGCCCATCGCCGTCGCCTGTAGGCGCGACAGGCATTCCTCGGCCTTCGTGTAATACCGGCCATT
GATCGACCAGCCCAGGTCCTGGCAAAGCTCGTAGAACGTGAAGGTGATCGGCTCGCCGATAGGGGTGCGC
TTCGCGTACTCCAACACCTGCTGCCACACCAGTTCGTCATCGTCGGCCCGCAGCTCGACGCCGGTGTAGG
TGATCTTCACGTCCTTGTTGACGTGGAAAATGACCTTGTTTTGCAGCGCCTCGCGCGGGATTTTCTTGTT
GCGCGTGGTGAACAGGGCAGAGCGGGCCGTGTCGTTTGGCATCGCTCGCATCGTGTCCGGCCACGGCGCA
ATATCGAACAAGGAAAGCTGCATTTCCTTGATCTGCTGCTTCGTGTGTTTCAGCAACGCGGCCTGCTTGG
CCTCGCTGACCTGTTTTGCCAGGTCCTCGCCGGCGGTTTTTCGCTTCTTGGTCGTCATAGTTCCTCGCGT
GTCGATGGTCATCGACTTCGCCAAACCTGCCGCCTCCTGTTCAAGACGACGCGAACGCTCCACGGCGGCC
GATGGCGCGGGCAGGGCAGGGGGAGCCAGTTGCACGCTGTCGCGCTCGATCTTGGCCGTAGCTTGCTGGA
CCATCGAGCCGACGGACTGGAAGGTTTCGCGGGGCGCACGCATGACGGTGCGGCTTGCGATGGTTTCGGC
ATCCTCGGCGGAAAACCCCGCGTCGATCAGTTCTTGCCTGTATGCCTTCCGGTCAAACGTCCGATTCATT
CACCCTCCTTGCGGGATTGCCCCGACTCACGCCGGGGCAATGTGCCCTTATTCCTGATTTGACCCGCCTG
GTGCCTTGGTGTCCAGATAATCCACCTTATCGGCAATGAAGTCGGTCCCGTAGACCGTCTGGCCGTCCTT
CTCGTACTTGGTATTCCGAATCTTGCCCTGCACGAATACCAGCGACCCCTTGCCCAAATACTTGCCGTGG
GCCTCGGCCTGAGAGCCAAAACACTTGATGCGGAAGAAGTCGGTGCGCTCCTGCTTGTCGCCGGCATCGT
TGCGCCACATCTAGGATCTGCCAGGAACCGTAAAAAGGCCGCGTTGCTGGCGTTTTTCCATAGGCTCCGC
CCCCCTGACGAGCATCACAAAAATCGACGCTCAAGTCAGAGGTGGCGAAACCCGACAGGACTATAAAGAT
ACCAGGCGTTTCCCCCTGGAAGCTCCCTCGTGCGCTCTCCTGTTCCGACCCTGCCGCTTACCGGATACCT
GTCCGCCTTTCTCCCTTCGGGAAGCGTGGCGCTTTCTCATAGCTCACGCTGTAGGTATCTCAGTTCGGTG
TAGGTCGTTCGCTCCAAGCTGGGCTGTGTGCACGAACCCCCCGTTCAGCCCGACCGCTGCGCCTTATCCG
GTAACTATCGTCTTGAGTCCAACCCGGTAAGACACGACTTATCGCCACTGGCAGCAGCCACTGGTAACAG
GATTAGCAGAGCGAGGTATGTAGGCGGTGCTACAGAGTTCTTGAAGTGGTGGCCTAACTACGGCTACACT
AGAAGGACAGTATTTGGTATCTGCGCTCTGCTGAAGCCAGTTACCTTCGGAAAAAGAGTTGGTAGCTCTT
GATCCGGCAAACAAACCACCGCTGGTAGCGGTGGTTTTTTTGTTTGCAAGCAGCAGATTACGCGCAGAAA
AAAAGGATCTCAAGAAGATCCTTTGATCTTTTCTACGGGGTCTGACGCTCAGTGGAACGAAAACTCACGT
TAAGGGATTTTGGTCATGAGATTATCAAAAAGGATCTTCACCTAGATCCTTTTAAATTAAAAATGAAGTT
TTAAATCAATCTAAAGTATATATGAGTAAACTTGGTCTGACAGTTACCAATGCTTAATCAGTGAGGCACC
TATCTCAGCGATCTGTCTATTTCGTTCATCCATAGTTGCCTGACTCCCCGTCGTGTAGATAACTACGATA
CGGGAGGGCTTACCATCTGGCCCCAGTGCTGCAATGATACCGCGAGAACCACGCTCACCGGCTCCAGATT
TATCAGCAATAAACCAGCCAGCCGGAAGGGCCGAGCGCAGAAGTGGTCCTGCAACTTTATCCGCCTCCAT
CCAGTCTATTAATTGTTGCCGGGAAGCTAGAGTAAGTAGTTCGCCAGTTAATAGTTTGCGCAACGTTGTT
GCCATTGCTACAGGCATCGTGGTGTCACGCTCGTCGTTTGGTATGGCTTCATTCAGCTCCGGTTCCCAAC
GATCAAGGCGAGTTACATGATCCCCCATGTTGTGCAAAAAAGCGGTTAGCTCCTTCGGTCCTCCGATCGT
TGTCAGAAGTAAGTTGGCCGCAGTGTTATCACTCATGGTTATGGCAGCACTGCATAATTCTCTTACTGTC
ATGCCATCCGTAAGATGCTTTTCTGTGACTGGTGAGTACTCAACCAAGTCATTCTGAGAATAGTGTATGC
GGCGACCGAGTTGCTCTTGCCCGGCGTCAATACGGGATAATACCGCGCCACATAGCAGAACTTTAAAAGT
GCTCATCATTGGAAAACGTTCTTCGGGGCGAAAACTCTCAAGGATCTTACCGCTGTTGAGATCCAGTTCG
ATGTAACCCACTCGTGCACCCAACTGATCTTCAGCATCTTTTACTTTCACCAGCGTTTCTGGGTGAGCAA
AAACAGGAAGGCAAAATGCCGCAAAAAAGGGAATAAGGGCGACACGGAAATGTTGAATACTCATACTCTT
CCTTTTTCAATATTATTGAAGCATTTATCAGGGTTATTGTCTCATGAGCGGATACATATTTGAATGTATT
TAGAAAAATAAACAAATAGGGGTTCCGCGCACGAATTGGCCAGCGCTGCCATTTTTGGGGTGAGGCCGTT
CGCGGCCGAGGGGCGCAGCCCCTGGGGGGATGGGAGGCCCGCGTTAGCGGGCCGGGAGGGTTCGAGAAGG
GGGGGCACCCCCCTTCGGCGTGCGCGGTCACGCGCACAGGGCGCAGCCCTGGTTAAAAACAAGGTTTATA
AATATTGGTTTAAAAGCAGGTTAAAAGACAGGTTAGCGGTGGCCGAAAAACGGGCGGAAACCCTTGCAAA
TGCTGGATTTTCTGCCTGTGGACAGCCCCTCAAATGTCAATAGGTGCGCCCCTCATCTGTCAGCACTCTG
CCCCTCAAGTGTCAAGGATCGCGCCCCTCATCTGTCAGTAGTCGCGCCCCTCAAGTGTCAATACCGCAGG
GCACTTATCCCCAGGCTTGTCCACATCATCTGTGGGAAACTCGCGTAAAATCAGGCGTTTTCGCCGATTT
GCGAGGCTGGCCAGCTCCACGTCGCCGGCCGAAATCGAGCCTGCCCCTCATCTGTCAACGCCGCGCCGGG
TGAGTCGGCCCCTCAAGTGTCAACGTCCGCCCCTCATCTGTCAGTGAGGGCCAAGTTTTCCGCGAGGTAT
CCACAACGCCGGCGGCCGCGGTGTCTCGCACACGGCTTCGACGGCGTTTCTGGCGCGTTTGCAGGGCCAT
AGACGGCCGCCAGCCCAGCGGCGAGGGCAACCAGCCCGGTGAGCGTCGCAAAGGAGATCCTGATCTGACT
GATGGGCTGCCTGTATCGAGTGGTGATTTTGTGCCGAGCTGCCGGTCGGGGAGCTGTTGGCTGGCTGGTG
GCAGGATATATTGTGGTGTAAACAAATTGACGCTTAGACAACTTAATAACACATTGCGGACGTTTTTAAT
GTACTGGGGTGGATGCAGTGGGCCCCAC
