Features (pLannotate 1.2.2; 13 found; start..end, strand, type, name):
     86..457     +  CDS            HST (fragment): HSTC_ARATH - Also known as HPT2, VTE2-2. Experimental evidence at protein level: Swiss-Prot protein existence level 1. Involved in the synthesis of plastoquinone-9. Can use both homogentisic acid and 2,5-dihydroxyphenylacetic acid gamma-lactone as prenyl acceptors, and solanesyl diphosphate > farnesyl diphosphate > geranylgeranyl diphosphate >> phytyl diphosphate as prenyl donors. Do not catalyze the decardoxylation of homogentisate uncoupled from prenylation. From Arabidopsis thaliana (Mouse-ear cress).
    609..692     +  CDS            HST (fragment): HSTC_ARATH - Also known as HPT2, VTE2-2. Experimental evidence at protein level: Swiss-Prot protein existence level 1. Involved in the synthesis of plastoquinone-9. Can use both homogentisic acid and 2,5-dihydroxyphenylacetic acid gamma-lactone as prenyl acceptors, and solanesyl diphosphate > farnesyl diphosphate > geranylgeranyl diphosphate >> phytyl diphosphate as prenyl donors. Do not catalyze the decardoxylation of homogentisate uncoupled from prenylation. From Arabidopsis thaliana (Mouse-ear cress).
    958..1032    +  CDS            HST (fragment): HSTC_ARATH - Also known as HPT2, VTE2-2. Experimental evidence at protein level: Swiss-Prot protein existence level 1. Involved in the synthesis of plastoquinone-9. Can use both homogentisic acid and 2,5-dihydroxyphenylacetic acid gamma-lactone as prenyl acceptors, and solanesyl diphosphate > farnesyl diphosphate > geranylgeranyl diphosphate >> phytyl diphosphate as prenyl donors. Do not catalyze the decardoxylation of homogentisate uncoupled from prenylation. From Arabidopsis thaliana (Mouse-ear cress).
   1726..1773    +  CDS            2xFLAG: two tandem FLAG® epitope tags
   1831..6123    +  CDS            pcoCas9: Cas9 endonuclease from the Streptococcus pyogenes Type II CRISPR/Cas system plant codon-optimized Cas9 gene containing the potato IV2 intron
   6185..6816    +  terminator     E9 terminator: terminator and polyadenylation signal from the pea rbcS-E9 gene
   6861..6885    +  misc_feature   RB T-DNA repeat: right border repeat from nopaline C58 T-DNA
   7044..8189    -  CDS            trfA: TRFA_ECOLX - Experimental evidence at protein level: Swiss-Prot protein existence level 1. Also involved in plasmid copy number control, promoting intermolecular coupling of protein bound iterons at oriV, which inhibits replication initiation. From Escherichia coli.
   8525..9113    -  rep_origin     ori: high-copy-number ColE1/pMB1/pBR322/pUC origin of replication
   9284..10144   -  CDS            AmpR: β-lactamase; bla; confers resistance to ampicillin, carbenicillin, and related antibiotics
  10145..10249   -  promoter       AmpR promoter: bla
  10336..10967   -  rep_origin     oriV: incP origin of replication
  11059..11083   +  misc_feature   LB T-DNA repeat: left border repeat from nopaline C58 T-DNA
>Addgene plasmid #117501 | BCJJ339 | addgene full sequence | sequence record 226290 | Addgene NGS Result
TCTGTGAAGACAAGCAAGAATTCAAGCTTGGAGCTCCCCATAATCGTGAGTAGATATATTACTCAACTTT
TGATTCGCTATTTGCAGTGCACCTGTGGCGTTCATCACATCTTTTGTGACACTGTTTGCACTGGTCATTG
CTATTACAAAGGACCTTCCTGATGTTGAAGGAGATCGAAAGTAAGTAACTGCACGCATAACCATTTTCTT
TCCGCTCTTTGGCTCAATCCATTTGACAGTCAAAGACAATGTTTAACCAGCTCCGTTTGATATATTGTCT
TTATGTGTTTGTTCAAGCATGTTTAGTTAATCATGCCTTTGATTGATCTTGAATAGGTTCCAAATATCAA
CCCTGGCAACAAAACTTGGAGTGAGAAACATTGCATTCCTCGGTTCTGGACTTCTGCTAGTAAATTATGT
TTCAGCCATATCACTAGCTTTCTACATGCCTCAGGTGAATTCATCTATTTCCGTCTTAACTATTTCGGTT
AATTAAAGCACGAACACCATTACTGCATGTAGAAGCTTGATAAACTATCGCCACCAATTTATTTTTGTTG
CGATATTGTTACTTTCCTCAGTATGCAGCTTTGAAAAGACCAACCCTCTTATCCTTTAACAATGAACAGG
TTTTTAGAGGTAGCTTGATGATTCCTGCACATGTGATCTTGGCTTCAGGCTTAATTTTCCAGGTAAAGCA
TTATGAGATACTCTTATATCTCTTACATACTTTTGAGATAATGCACAAGAACTTCATAACTATATGCTTT
AGTTTCTGCATTTGACACTGCCAAATTCATTAATCTCTAATATCTTTGTTGTTGATCTTTGGTAGACATG
GGTACTAGAAAAAGCAAACTACACCAAGGTAAAATACTTTTGTACAAACATAAACTCGTTATCACGGAAC
ATCAATGGAGTGTATATCTAACGGAGTGTAGAAACATTTGATTATTGCAGGAAGCTATCTCAGGATATTA
TCGGTTTATATGGAATCTCTTCTACGCAGAGTATCTGTTATTCCCCTTCCTCTAGCTTTCAATTTCATGG
TGAGGATATGCAGTTTTCTTTGTATATCATTCTTCTTCTTCTTTGTAGCTTGGAGTCAAAATCGGTTCCT
TCATGTACATACATCAAGGATATGTCCTTCTGAATTTTTATATCTTGCAATAAAAATGCTTGTACCAATT
GAAACACCAGCTTTTTGAGTTCTATGATCACTGACTTGGTTCTAACCAAAAAAAAAAAAATGTTTAATTT
ACATATCTAAAAGTAGGTTTAGGGAAACCTAAACAGTAAAATATTTGTATATTATTCGAATTTCACTCAT
CATAAAAACTTAAATTGCACCATAAAATTTTGTTTTACTATTAATGATGTAATTTGTGTAACTTAAGATA
AAAATAATATTCCGTAAGTTAACCGGCTAAAACCACGTATAAACCAGGGAACCTGTTAAACCGGTTCTTT
ACTGGATAAAGAAATGAAAGCCCATGTAGACAGCTCCATTAGAGCCCAAACCCTAAATTTCTCATCTATA
TAAAAGGAGTGACATTAGGGTTTTTGTTCGTCCTCTTAAAGCTTCTCGTTTTCTCTGCCGTCTCTCTCAT
TCGCGCGACGCAAACGATCTTCAGGTGATCTTCTTTCTCCAAATCCTCTCTCATAACTCTGATTTCGTAC
TTGTGTATTTGAGCTCACGCTCTGTTTCTCTCACCACAGCCAATGGATTACAAGGATGATGATGATAAGG
ATTACAAGGATGATGATGATAAGATGGCTCCAAAGAAGAAGAGAAAGGTTGGAATCCACGGAGTTCCAGC
TGCTGGAGGTATGGATAAGAAGTACTCTATCGGACTTGACATCGGAACCAACTCTGTTGGATGGGCTGTT
ATCACCGATGAGTACAAGGTTCCATCTAAGAAGTTCAAGGTTCTTGGAAACACCGATAGACACTCTATCA
AGAAGAACCTTATCGGTGCTCTTCTTTTCGATTCTGGAGAAACCGCTGAGGCTACCAGATTGAAGAGAAC
CGCTAGAAGAAGATACACCAGAAGAAAGAACAGAATCTGCTACCTTCAGGAAATCTTCTCTAACGAGATG
GCTAAGGTTGATGATTCTTTCTTCCACAGACTTGAGGAGTCTTTCCTTGTTGAGGAGGATAAGAAGCACG
AGAGACACCCAATCTTCGGAAACATCGTTGATGAGGTTGCTTACCACGAGAAGTACCCAACCATCTACCA
CCTTAGAAAGAAGTTGGTTGATTCTACCGATAAGGCTGATCTTAGACTTATCTACCTTGCTCTTGCTCAC
ATGATCAAGTTCAGAGGACACTTCCTTATCGAGGGAGATCTTAACCCAGATAACTCTGATGTTGATAAGT
TGTTCATCCAGCTTGTTCAGACCTACAACCAGCTTTTCGAGGAGAACCCAATCAACGCTTCTGGAGTTGA
TGCTAAGGCTATCCTTTCTGCTAGACTTTCTAAGTCTCGTAGACTTGAGAACCTTATCGCTCAGCTTCCA
GGAGAGAAGAAGAACGGACTTTTCGGAAACCTTATCGCTCTTTCTCTTGGACTTACCCCAAACTTCAAGT
CTAACTTCGATCTTGCTGAGGATGCTAAGTTGCAGCTTTCTAAGGATACCTACGATGATGATCTTGATAA
CCTTCTTGCTCAGATCGGAGATCAGTACGCTGATCTTTTCCTTGCTGCTAAGAACCTTTCTGATGCTATC
CTTCTTTCTGACATCCTTAGAGTTAACACCGAGATCACCAAGGCTCCACTTTCTGCTTCTATGATCAAGA
GATACGATGAGCACCACCAGGATCTTACCCTTTTGAAGGCTCTTGTTAGACAGCAGCTTCCAGAGAAGTA
CAAGGAAATCTTCTTCGATCAGTCTAAGAACGGATACGCTGGATACATCGATGGAGGAGCTTCTCAGGAG
GAGTTCTACAAGTTCATCAAGCCAATCCTTGAGAAGATGGATGGAACCGAGGAGCTTCTTGTTAAGTTGA
ACAGAGAGGATCTTCTTAGAAAGCAGAGAACCTTCGATAACGGATCTATCCCACACCAGATCCACCTTGG
AGAGCTTCACGCTATCCTTCGTAGACAGGAGGATTTCTACCCATTCTTGAAGGATAACAGAGAGAAGATC
GAGAAGATCCTTACCTTCAGAATCCCATACTACGTTGGACCACTTGCTAGAGGAAACTCTCGTTTCGCTT
GGATGACCAGAAAGTCTGAGGAGACAATCACCCCTTGGAACTTCGAGGAGGTAAGTTTCTGCTTCTACCT
TTGATATATATATAATAATTATCATTAATTAGTAGTAATATAATATTTCAAATATTTTTTTCAAAATAAA
AGAATGTAGTATATAGCAATTGCTTTTCTGTAGTTTATAAGTGTGTATATTTTAATTTATAACTTTTCTA
ATATATGACCAAAATTTGTTGATGTGCAGGTTGTTGATAAGGGAGCTTCTGCTCAGTCTTTCATCGAGAG
AATGACCAACTTCGATAAGAACCTTCCAAACGAGAAGGTTCTTCCAAAGCACTCTCTTCTTTACGAGTAC
TTCACCGTTTACAACGAGCTTACCAAGGTTAAGTACGTTACCGAGGGAATGAGAAAGCCAGCTTTCCTTT
CTGGAGAGCAGAAGAAGGCTATCGTTGATCTTCTTTTCAAGACCAACAGAAAGGTTACCGTTAAGCAGTT
GAAGGAGGATTACTTCAAGAAGATCGAGTGCTTCGATTCTGTTGAAATCTCTGGAGTTGAGGATAGATTC
AACGCTTCTCTTGGAACCTACCACGATCTTTTGAAGATCATCAAGGATAAGGATTTCCTTGATAACGAGG
AGAACGAGGACATCCTTGAGGACATCGTTCTTACCCTTACCCTTTTCGAGGATAGAGAGATGATCGAGGA
GAGACTCAAGACCTACGCTCACCTTTTCGATGATAAGGTTATGAAGCAGTTGAAGAGAAGAAGATACACC
GGATGGGGTAGACTTTCTCGTAAGTTGATCAACGGAATCAGAGATAAGCAGTCTGGAAAGACCATCCTTG
ATTTCTTGAAGTCTGATGGATTCGCTAACAGAAACTTCATGCAGCTTATCCACGATGATTCTCTTACCTT
CAAGGAGGACATCCAGAAGGCTCAGGTTTCTGGACAGGGAGATTCTCTTCACGAGCACATCGCTAACCTT
GCTGGATCTCCAGCTATCAAGAAGGGAATCCTTCAGACCGTTAAGGTTGTTGATGAGCTTGTTAAGGTTA
TGGGTAGACACAAGCCAGAGAACATCGTTATCGAGATGGCTAGAGAGAACCAGACCACCCAGAAGGGACA
GAAGAACTCTCGTGAGAGAATGAAGAGAATCGAGGAGGGAATCAAGGAGCTTGGATCTCAAATCTTGAAG
GAGCACCCAGTTGAGAACACCCAGCTTCAGAACGAGAAGTTGTACCTTTACTACCTTCAGAACGGAAGAG
ATATGTACGTTGATCAGGAGCTTGACATCAACAGACTTTCTGATTACGATGTTGATCACATCGTTCCACA
GTCTTTCTTGAAGGATGATTCTATCGATAACAAGGTTCTTACCCGTTCTGATAAGAACAGAGGAAAGTCT
GATAACGTTCCATCTGAGGAGGTTGTTAAGAAGATGAAGAACTACTGGAGACAGCTTCTTAACGCTAAGT
TGATCACCCAGAGAAAGTTCGATAACCTTACCAAGGCTGAGAGAGGAGGACTTTCTGAGCTTGATAAGGC
TGGATTCATCAAGAGACAGCTTGTTGAAACCAGACAGATCACCAAGCACGTTGCTCAGATCCTTGATTCT
CGTATGAACACCAAGTACGATGAGAACGATAAGTTGATCAGAGAGGTTAAGGTTATCACCTTGAAGTCTA
AGTTGGTTTCTGATTTCAGAAAGGATTTCCAGTTCTACAAGGTTAGAGAGATCAACAACTACCACCACGC
TCACGATGCTTACCTTAACGCTGTTGTTGGAACCGCTCTTATCAAGAAGTACCCAAAGTTGGAGTCTGAG
TTCGTTTACGGAGATTACAAGGTTTACGATGTTAGAAAGATGATCGCTAAGTCTGAGCAGGAGATCGGAA
AGGCTACCGCTAAGTACTTCTTCTACTCTAACATCATGAACTTCTTCAAGACCGAGATCACCCTTGCTAA
CGGAGAGATCAGAAAAAGACCACTTATCGAGACAAACGGAGAGACAGGAGAGATCGTTTGGGATAAGGGA
AGAGATTTCGCTACCGTTAGAAAGGTTCTTTCTATGCCACAGGTTAACATCGTTAAGAAAACCGAGGTTC
AGACCGGAGGATTCTCTAAGGAGTCTATCCTTCCAAAGAGAAACTCTGATAAGTTGATCGCTAGAAAGAA
GGATTGGGACCCAAAGAAGTACGGAGGATTCGATTCTCCAACCGTTGCTTACTCTGTTCTTGTTGTTGCT
AAGGTTGAGAAGGGAAAGTCTAAGAAGTTGAAGTCTGTTAAGGAGCTTCTTGGAATCACCATCATGGAGC
GTTCTTCTTTCGAGAAGAACCCAATCGATTTCCTTGAGGCTAAGGGATACAAGGAGGTTAAGAAGGATCT
TATCATCAAGTTGCCAAAGTACTCTCTTTTCGAGCTTGAGAACGGAAGAAAGAGAATGCTTGCTTCTGCT
GGAGAGCTTCAGAAGGGAAACGAGCTTGCTCTTCCATCTAAGTACGTTAACTTCCTTTACCTTGCTTCTC
ACTACGAGAAGTTGAAGGGATCTCCAGAGGATAACGAGCAGAAGCAGCTTTTCGTTGAGCAGCACAAGCA
CTACCTTGATGAGATCATCGAGCAAATCTCTGAGTTCTCTAAGAGAGTTATCCTTGCTGATGCTAACCTT
GATAAGGTTCTTTCTGCTTACAACAAGCACAGAGATAAGCCAATCAGAGAGCAGGCTGAGAACATCATCC
ACCTTTTCACCCTTACCAACCTTGGTGCTCCAGCTGCTTTCAAGTACTTCGATACCACCATCGATAGAAA
AAGATACACCTCTACCAAGGAGGTTCTTGATGCTACCCTTATCCACCAGTCTATCACCGGACTTTACGAG
ACAAGAATCGATCTTTCTCAGCTTGGAGGAGATGGTGGCAAGAGGCCAGCTGCTACCAAGAAGGCTGGAC
AGGCTAAGAAGAAGAAGTGAGCTTGCTTTCGTTCGTATCATCGGTTTCGACAACGTTCGTCAAGTTCAAT
GCATCAGTTTCATTGCGCACACACCAGAATCCTACTGAGTTTGAGTATTATGGCATTGGGAAAACTGTTT
TTCTTGTACCATTTGTTGTGCTTGTAATTTACTGTGTTTTTTATTCGGTTTTCGCTATCGAACTGTGAAA
TGGAAATGGATGGAGAAGAGTTAATGAATGATATGGTCCTTTTGTTCATTCTCAAATTAATATTATTTGT
TTTTTCTCTTATTTGTTGTGTGTTGAATTTGAAATTATAAGAGATATGCAAACATTTTGTTTTGAGTAAA
AATGTGTCAAATCGTGGCCTCTAATGACCGAAGTTAATATGAGGAGTAAAACACTTGTAGTTGTACCATT
ATGCTTATTCACTAGGCAACAAATATATTTTCAGACCTAGAAAAGCTGCAAATGTTACTGAATACAAGTA
TGTCCTCTTGTGTTTTAGACATTTATGAACTTTCCTTTATGTAATTTTCCAGAATCCTTGTCAGATTCTA
ATCATTGCTTTATAATTATAGTTATACTCATGGATTTGTAGTTGAGTATGAAAATATTTTTTAATGCATT
TTATGACTTGCCAATTGATTGACAACGCTACTATTGTCTTCTGCACGAAGTGGTTTAAACTATCAGTGTT
TGACAGGATATATTGGCGGGTAAACCTAAGAGAAAAGAGCGTTTATTAGAATAATCGGATATTTAAAAGG
GCGTGAAAAGGTTTATCCGTTCGTCCATTTGTATGTGCATGCCAACCACAGGGTTCCCCAGATCAGGCGC
TGGCTGCTGAACCCCCAGCCGGAACTGACCCCACAAGGCCCTAGCGTTTGCAATGCACCAGGTCATCATT
GACCCAGGCGTGTTCCACCAGGCCGCTGCCTCGCAACTCTTCGCAGGCTTCGCCGACCTGCTCGCGCCAC
TTCTTCACGCGGGTGGAATCCGATCCGCACATGAGGCGGAAGGTTTCCAGCTTGAGCGGGTACGGCTCCC
GGTGCGAGCTGAAATAGTCGAACATCCGTCGGGCCGTCGGCGACAGCTTGCGGTACTTCTCCCATATGAA
TTTCGTGTAGTGGTCGCCAGCAAACAGCACGACGATTTCCTCGTCGATCAGGACCTGGCAACGGGACGTT
TTCTTGCCACGGTCCAGGACGCGGAAGCGGTGCAGCAGCGACACCGATTCCAGGTGCCCAACGCGGTCGG
ACGTGAAGCCCATCGCCGTCGCCTGTAGGCGCGACAGGCATTCCTCGGCCTTCGTGTAATACCGGCCATT
GATCGACCAGCCCAGGTCCTGGCAAAGCTCGTAGAACGTGAAGGTGATCGGCTCGCCGATAGGGGTGCGC
TTCGCGTACTCCAACACCTGCTGCCACACCAGTTCGTCATCGTCGGCCCGCAGCTCGACGCCGGTGTAGG
TGATCTTCACGTCCTTGTTGACGTGGAAAATGACCTTGTTTTGCAGCGCCTCGCGCGGGATTTTCTTGTT
GCGCGTGGTGAACAGGGCAGAGCGGGCCGTGTCGTTTGGCATCGCTCGCATCGTGTCCGGCCACGGCGCA
ATATCGAACAAGGAAAGCTGCATTTCCTTGATCTGCTGCTTCGTGTGTTTCAGCAACGCGGCCTGCTTGG
CCTCGCTGACCTGTTTTGCCAGGTCCTCGCCGGCGGTTTTTCGCTTCTTGGTCGTCATAGTTCCTCGCGT
GTCGATGGTCATCGACTTCGCCAAACCTGCCGCCTCCTGTTCAAGACGACGCGAACGCTCCACGGCGGCC
GATGGCGCGGGCAGGGCAGGGGGAGCCAGTTGCACGCTGTCGCGCTCGATCTTGGCCGTAGCTTGCTGGA
CCATCGAGCCGACGGACTGGAAGGTTTCGCGGGGCGCACGCATGACGGTGCGGCTTGCGATGGTTTCGGC
ATCCTCGGCGGAAAACCCCGCGTCGATCAGTTCTTGCCTGTATGCCTTCCGGTCAAACGTCCGATTCATT
CACCCTCCTTGCGGGATTGCCCCGACTCACGCCGGGGCAATGTGCCCTTATTCCTGATTTGACCCGCCTG
GTGCCTTGGTGTCCAGATAATCCACCTTATCGGCAATGAAGTCGGTCCCGTAGACCGTCTGGCCGTCCTT
CTCGTACTTGGTATTCCGAATCTTGCCCTGCACGAATACCAGCGACCCCTTGCCCAAATACTTGCCGTGG
GCCTCGGCCTGAGAGCCAAAACACTTGATGCGGAAGAAGTCGGTGCGCTCCTGCTTGTCGCCGGCATCGT
TGCGCCACATCTAGGATCTGCCAGGAACCGTAAAAAGGCCGCGTTGCTGGCGTTTTTCCATAGGCTCCGC
CCCCCTGACGAGCATCACAAAAATCGACGCTCAAGTCAGAGGTGGCGAAACCCGACAGGACTATAAAGAT
ACCAGGCGTTTCCCCCTGGAAGCTCCCTCGTGCGCTCTCCTGTTCCGACCCTGCCGCTTACCGGATACCT
GTCCGCCTTTCTCCCTTCGGGAAGCGTGGCGCTTTCTCATAGCTCACGCTGTAGGTATCTCAGTTCGGTG
TAGGTCGTTCGCTCCAAGCTGGGCTGTGTGCACGAACCCCCCGTTCAGCCCGACCGCTGCGCCTTATCCG
GTAACTATCGTCTTGAGTCCAACCCGGTAAGACACGACTTATCGCCACTGGCAGCAGCCACTGGTAACAG
GATTAGCAGAGCGAGGTATGTAGGCGGTGCTACAGAGTTCTTGAAGTGGTGGCCTAACTACGGCTACACT
AGAAGAACAGTATTTGGTATCTGCGCTCTGCTGAAGCCAGTTACCTTCGGAAAAAGAGTTGGTAGCTCTT
GATCCGGCAAACAAACCACCGCTGGTAGCGGTGGTTTTTTTGTTTGCAAGCAGCAGATTACGCGCAGAAA
AAAAGGATCTCAAGAAGATCCTTTGATCTTTTCTACGGGGTCTGACGCTCAGTGGAACGAAAACTCACGT
TAAGGGATTTTGGTCATGAGATTATCAAAAAGGATCTTCACCTAGATCCTTTTAAATTAAAAATGAAGTT
TTAAATCAATCTAAAGTATATATGAGTAAACTTGGTCTGACAGTTACCAATGCTTAATCAGTGAGGCACC
TATCTCAGCGATCTGTCTATTTCGTTCATCCATAGTTGCCTGACTCCCCGTCGTGTAGATAACTACGATA
CGGGAGGGCTTACCATCTGGCCCCAGTGCTGCAATGATACCGCGAGAACCACGCTCACCGGCTCCAGATT
TATCAGCAATAAACCAGCCAGCCGGAAGGGCCGAGCGCAGAAGTGGTCCTGCAACTTTATCCGCCTCCAT
CCAGTCTATTAATTGTTGCCGGGAAGCTAGAGTAAGTAGTTCGCCAGTTAATAGTTTGCGCAACGTTGTT
GCCATTGCTACAGGCATCGTGGTGTCACGCTCGTCGTTTGGTATGGCTTCATTCAGCTCCGGTTCCCAAC
GATCAAGGCGAGTTACATGATCCCCCATGTTGTGCAAAAAAGCGGTTAGCTCCTTCGGTCCTCCGATCGT
TGTCAGAAGTAAGTTGGCCGCAGTGTTATCACTCATGGTTATGGCAGCACTGCATAATTCTCTTACTGTC
ATGCCATCCGTAAGATGCTTTTCTGTGACTGGTGAGTACTCAACCAAGTCATTCTGAGAATAGTGTATGC
GGCGACCGAGTTGCTCTTGCCCGGCGTCAATACGGGATAATACCGCGCCACATAGCAGAACTTTAAAAGT
GCTCATCATTGGAAAACGTTCTTCGGGGCGAAAACTCTCAAGGATCTTACCGCTGTTGAGATCCAGTTCG
ATGTAACCCACTCGTGCACCCAACTGATCTTCAGCATCTTTTACTTTCACCAGCGTTTCTGGGTGAGCAA
AAACAGGAAGGCAAAATGCCGCAAAAAAGGGAATAAGGGCGACACGGAAATGTTGAATACTCATACTCTT
CCTTTTTCAATATTATTGAAGCATTTATCAAGGTTATTGTCTCATGAGCGGATACATATTTGAATGTATT
TAGAAAAATAAACAAATAGGGGTTCCGCGCACGAATTGGCCAGCGCTGCCATTTTTGGGGTGAGGCCGTT
CGCGGCCGAGGGGCGCAGCCCCTGGGGGGATGGGAGGCCCGCGTTAGCGGGCCGGGAGGGTTCGAGAAGG
GGGGGCACCCCCCTTCGGCGTGCGCGGTCACGCGCACAGGGCGCAGCCCTGGTTAAAAACAAGGTTTATA
AATATTGGTTTAAAAGCAGGTTAAAAGACAGGTTAGCGGTGGCCGAAAAACGGGCGGAAACCCTTGCAAA
TGCTGGATTTTCTGCCTGTGGACAGCCCCTCAAATGTCAATAGGTGCGCCCCTCATCTGTCAGCACTCTG
CCCCTCAAGTGTCAAGGATCGCGCCCCTCATCTGTCAGTAGTCGCGCCCCTCAAGTGTCAATACCGCAGG
GCACTTATCCCCAGGCTTGTCCACATCATCTGTGGGAAACTCGCGTAAAATCAGGCGTTTTCGCCGATTT
GCGAGGCTGGCCAGCTCCACGTCGCCGGCCGAAATCGAGCCTGCCCCTCATCTGTCAACGCCGCGCCGGG
TGAGTCGGCCCCTCAAGTGTCAACGTCCGCCCCTCATCTGTCAGTGAGGGCCAAGTTTTCCGCGAGGTAT
CCACAACGCCGGCGGCCGCGGTGTCTCGCACACGGCTTCGACGGCGTTTCTGGCGCGTTTGCAGGGCCAT
AGACGGCCGCCAGCCCAGCGGCGAGGGCAACCAGCCCGGTGAGCGTCGCAAAGGAGATCCTGATCTGACT
GATGGGCTGCCTGTATCGAGTGGTGATTTTGTGCCGAGCTGCCGGTCGGGGAGCTGTTGGCTGGCTGGTG
GCAGGATATATTGTGGTGTAAACAAATTGACGCTTAGACAACTTAATAACACATTGCGGACGTTTTTAAT
GTACTGGGGTGGATGCAGTGGGCCCCAC
